Addgene plasmid #75664: IRAK4 gRNA (BRDN0001146161)
Purpose: 3rd generation lentiviral gRNA plasmid targeting human IRAK4
Depositing lab: John Doench & David Root. Depositing organization: Broad Institute. Publication: Optimized sgRNA design to maximize activity and minimize off-target effects of CRISPR-Cas9. Doench JG, Fusi N, Sullender M, Hegde M, Vaimberg EW, Donovan KF, Smith I, Tothova Z, Wilen C, Orchard R, Virgin HW, Listgarten J, Root DE. Nat Biotechnol. 2016 Jan 18. doi: 10.1038/nbt.3437. PubMed 26780180.
Backbone
  Vector backbone: lentiGuide-Puro
  Backbone manufacturer: Zhang Lab (Addgene plasmid # 52963)
  Vector type: Mammalian Expression, Lentiviral, CRISPR
  Selectable markers: Puromycin
Growth in bacteria
  Bacterial resistance: Ampicillin, 100 μg/mL
  Growth temperature: 37°C
  Growth strain: DH5alpha
  Copy number: High Copy
Gene/Insert
  Gene/Insert name: IRAK4 (alt names: IRAK4; NM_001114182.2)
  gRNA/shRNA sequence: CCTGGGAGCAAAAGACTCGC
  Species: H. sapiens (human)
  GenBank ID: NM_001114182.2
  Entrez Gene: IRAK4 (a.k.a. IMD67, IPD1, IRAK-4, NY-REN-64, REN64)
  Promoter: hU6
  Cloning method: Unknown
  Sequencing primers: 5′ U6-F; 3′ pS2-R
Terms and licenses: Academic/Nonprofit Terms; Industry Terms: Not Available to Industry
Depositor comments: The gRNA was designed to target the following Genbank reference sequence(s): NM_001114182.2,NM_016123.3. Note that this plasmid does NOT contain Cas9. It should be used in conjunction with lentiCas9-Blast (Addgene #52962) or otherwise with cell lines already expressing Cas9. Browse the full kinome gRNA library at http://www.addgene.org/pooled-library/broadgpp-human-kinome/ or visit http://www.broadinstitute.org/rnai/public/ for detailed protocols and information.
How to cite: IRAK4 gRNA (BRDN0001146161) was a gift from John Doench & David Root (Addgene plasmid # 75664 ; http://n2t.net/addgene:75664 ; RRID:Addgene_75664)
