[The description below was written by a language model from this plasmid's Addgene catalogue record and pLannotate feature annotations shown in this document.]
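Description:
IRAK4 gRNA (BRDN0001146161) is a third-generation lentiviral CRISPR guide plasmid built on the lentiGuide-Puro backbone, carrying a single guide RNA directed against human IRAK4 (interleukin-1 receptor-associated kinase 4). The guide was designed against two IRAK4 reference transcripts and is one member of a human kinome gRNA collection. In bacteria the 8.3 kb plasmid is maintained through a high-copy ColE1/pUC-type origin and selected with ampicillin via the β-lactamase gene. An f1 origin, an SV40 origin and residual lac, T7 and T3 elements are carried over from the parental cloning vector.

The transfer cassette is framed by an RSV promoter-driven truncated HIV-1 5' LTR and a self-inactivating ΔU3 3' LTR followed by an SV40 polyadenylation signal. Because the hybrid RSV/LTR makes genomic RNA production independent of Tat, the vector fits third-generation packaging systems. The Ψ packaging signal with adjoining gag fragment, the RRE and the cPPT/CTS support encapsidation, Rev-dependent nuclear export and efficient transduction. Inside this unit, the human U6 RNA polymerase III promoter transcribes the targeting spacer fused to the Streptococcus pyogenes Cas9 gRNA scaffold. Downstream, the EF-1α core promoter with its intron A drives puromycin N-acetyltransferase for selection of transduced mammalian cells, and a WPRE enhances expression of that transcript.

The plasmid does not encode Cas9. It is intended for use with a separate Cas9 lentiviral vector or in cell lines that already express Cas9, where delivery of the guide directs cleavage at the IRAK4 locus for knockout and loss-of-function studies.
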