Features (pLannotate 1.2.2; 29 found; start..end, strand, type, name):
     14..80      +  CDS            small t antigen (fragment): SV40 (simian virus 40) small t antigen
    106..317     +  promoter       EF-1α core promoter: core promoter for human elongation factor EF-1α
    318..1256    +  intron         EF-1α intron A: intron upstream of the start codon of human EF-1α
   1278..1877    +  CDS            PuroR (fragment): puromycin N-acetyltransferase; pac from Streptomyces; confers resistance to puromycin
   1893..2481    +  misc_feature   WPRE: woodchuck hepatitis virus posttranscriptional regulatory element
   2532..2551    +  misc_feature   cPPT/CTS (fragment): central polypurine tract and central termination sequence of HIV-1
   2553..2786    +  LTR            3' LTR (ΔU3): self-inactivating 3' long terminal repeat (LTR) from HIV-1
   2864..2985    +  polyA_signal   SV40 poly(A) signal: SV40 polyadenylation signal
   3025..3160    +  rep_origin     SV40 ori: SV40 origin of replication
   3181..3199    -  promoter       T7 promoter: promoter for bacteriophage T7 RNA polymerase
   3207..3362    +  CDS            lacZα (fragment): LacZα fragment of β-galactosidase; lacZ fragment
   3367..3795    +  rep_origin     f1 ori (sequence partly withheld): f1 bacteriophage origin of replication; arrow indicates direction of (+) strand synthesis
   3848..3952    +  promoter       AmpR promoter: bla
   3953..4813    +  CDS            AmpR: β-lactamase; bla; confers resistance to ampicillin, carbenicillin, and related antibiotics
   4984..5572    +  rep_origin     ori: high-copy-number ColE1/pMB1/pBR322/pUC origin of replication
   5755..5847    +  CDS            lacI (fragment): lac repressor; lacI; The lac repressor binds to the lac operator to inhibit transcription in E. coli. This inhibition can be relieved by adding lactose or isopropyl-β-D-thiogalactopyranoside (IPTG).
   5860..5881    +  protein_bind   CAP binding site: CAP binding activates transcription in the presence of cAMP. E. coli catabolite activator protein
   5896..5926    +  promoter       lac promoter: promoter for the E. coli lac operon
   5934..5950    +  protein_bind   lac operator: The lac repressor binds to the lac operator to inhibit transcription in E. coli. This inhibition can be relieved by adding lactose or isopropyl-β-D-thiogalactopyranoside (IPTG). lac repressor encoded by lacI
   5995..6013    +  promoter       T3 promoter: promoter for bacteriophage T3 RNA polymerase
   6041..6267    +  promoter       RSV promoter: Rous sarcoma virus enhancer/promoter
   6268..6448    +  LTR            5' LTR (truncated): truncated 5' long terminal repeat (LTR) from HIV-1
   6495..6620    +  misc_feature   HIV-1 Ψ: packaging signal of human immunodeficiency virus type 1
   6604..6967    +  CDS            HIV-1 gag (fragment): gag protein from human immunodeficiency virus 1; gag
   7113..7346    +  misc_feature   RRE: The Rev response element (RRE) of HIV-1 allows for Rev-dependent mRNA export from the nucleus to the cytoplasm.
   7723..7749    +  CDS            Rev (fragment): human immunodeficiency virus 1 (HIV-1) Rev protein; rev; enhances nuclear export of unspliced and incompletely spliced viral mRNAs
   7753..7993    +  promoter       U6 promoter: RNA polymerase III promoter for human U6 snRNA
   8023..8098    +  misc_RNA       gRNA scaffold: guide RNA scaffold for the Streptococcus pyogenes CRISPR/Cas9 system
   8154..8271    +  misc_feature   cPPT/CTS: central polypurine tract and central termination sequence of HIV-1
>Addgene plasmid #75664 | IRAK4 gRNA (BRDN0001146161) | addgene full sequence | sequence record 184322 | Addgene Assembled Sequence
CCCGGGTGCAAAGATGGATAAAGTTTTAAACAGAGAGGAATCTTTGCAGCTAATGGACCTTCTAGGTCTT
GAAAGGAGTGGGAATTGGCTCCGGTGCCCGTCAGTGGGCAGAGCGCACATCGCCCACAGTCCCCGAGAAG
TTGGGGGGAGGGGTCGGCAATTGATCCGGTGCCTAGAGAAGGTGGCGCGGGGTAAACTGGGAAAGTGATG
TCGTGTACTGGCTCCGCCTTTTTCCCGAGGGTGGGGGAGAACCGTATATAAGTGCAGTAGTCGCCGTGAA
CGTTCTTTTTCGCAACGGGTTTGCCGCCAGAACACAGGTAAGTGCCGTGTGTGGTTCCCGCGGGCCTGGC
CTCTTTACGGGTTATGGCCCTTGCGTGCCTTGAATTACTTCCACCTGGCTGCAGTACGTGATTCTTGATC
CCGAGCTTCGGGTTGGAAGTGGGTGGGAGAGTTCGAGGCCTTGCGCTTAAGGAGCCCCTTCGCCTCGTGC
TTGAGTTGAGGCCTGGCCTGGGCGCTGGGGCCGCCGCGTGCGAATCTGGTGGCACCTTCGCGCCTGTCTC
GCTGCTTTCGATAAGTCTCTAGCCATTTAAAATTTTTGATGACCTGCTGCGACGCTTTTTTTCTGGCAAG
ATAGTCTTGTAAATGCGGGCCAAGATCTGCACACTGGTATTTCGGTTTTTGGGGCCGCGGGCGGCGACGG
GGCCCGTGCGTCCCAGCGCACATGTTCGGCGAGGCGGGGCCTGCGAGCGCGGCCACCGAGAATCGGACGG
GGGTAGTCTCAAGCTGGCCGGCCTGCTCTGGTGCCTGGCCTCGCGCCGCCGTGTATCGCCCCGCCCTGGG
CGGCAAGGCTGGCCCGGTCGGCACCAGTTGCGTGAGCGGAAAGATGGCCGCTTCCCGGCCCTGCTGCAGG
GAGCTCAAAATGGAGGACGCGGCGCTCGGGAGAGCGGGCGGGTGAGTCACCCACACAAAGGAAAAGGGCC
TTTCCGTCCTCAGCCGTCGCTTCATGTGACTCCACGGAGTACCGGGCGCCGTCCAGGCACCTCGATTAGT
TCTCGAGCTTTTGGAGTACGTCGTCTTTAGGTTGGGGGGAGGGGTTTTATGCGATGGAGTTTCCCCACAC
TGAGTGGGTGGAGACTGAAGTTAGGCCAGCTTGGCACTTGATGTAATTCTCCTTGGAATTTGCCCTTTTT
GAGTTTGGATCTTGGTTCATTCTCAAGCCTCAGACAGTGGTTCAAAGTTTTTTTCTTCCATTTCAGGTGT
CGTGACGTACGGCCACCATGACCGAGTACAAGCCCACGGTGCGCCTCGCCACCCGCGACGACGTCCCCAG
GGCCGTACGCACCCTCGCCGCCGCGTTCGCCGACTACCCCGCCACGCGCCACACCGTCGATCCGGACCGC
CACATCGAGCGGGTCACCGAGCTGCAAGAACTCTTCCTCACGCGCGTCGGGCTCGACATCGGCAAGGTGT
GGGTCGCGGACGACGGCGCCGCCGTGGCGGTCTGGACCACGCCGGAGAGCGTCGAAGCGGGGGCGGTGTT
CGCCGAGATCGGCCCGCGCATGGCCGAGTTGAGCGGTTCCCGGCTGGCCGCGCAGCAACAGATGGAAGGC
CTCCTGGCGCCGCACCGGCCCAAGGAGCCCGCGTGGTTCCTGGCCACCGTCGGAGTCTCGCCCGACCACC
AGGGCAAGGGTCTGGGCAGCGCCGTCGTGCTCCCCGGAGTGGAGGCGGCCGAGCGCGCCGGGGTGCCCGC
CTTCCTGGAGACCTCCGCGCCCCGCAACCTCCCCTTCTACGAGCGGCTCGGCTTCACCGTCACCGCCGAC
GTCGAGGTGCCCGAAGGACCGCGCACCTGGTGCATGACCCGCAAGCCCGGTGCCTGAACGCGTTAAGTCG
ACAATCAACCTCTGGATTACAAAATTTGTGAAAGATTGACTGGTATTCTTAACTATGTTGCTCCTTTTAC
GCTATGTGGATACGCTGCTTTAATGCCTTTGTATCATGCTATTGCTTCCCGTATGGCTTTCATTTTCTCC
TCCTTGTATAAATCCTGGTTGCTGTCTCTTTATGAGGAGTTGTGGCCCGTTGTCAGGCAACGTGGCGTGG
TGTGCACTGTGTTTGCTGACGCAACCCCCACTGGTTGGGGCATTGCCACCACCTGTCAGCTCCTTTCCGG
GACTTTCGCTTTCCCCCTCCCTATTGCCACGGCGGAACTCATCGCCGCCTGCCTTGCCCGCTGCTGGACA
GGGGCTCGGCTGTTGGGCACTGACAATTCCGTGGTGTTGTCGGGGAAATCATCGTCCTTTCCTTGGCTGC
TCGCCTGTGTTGCCACCTGGATTCTGCGCGGGACGTCCTTCTGCTACGTCCCTTCGGCCCTCAATCCAGC
GGACCTTCCTTCCCGCGGCCTGCTGCCGGCTCTGCGGCCTCTTCCGCGTCTTCGCCTTCGCCCTCAGACG
AGTCGGATCTCCCTTTGGGCCGCCTCCCCGCGTCGACTTTAAGACCAATGACTTACAAGGCAGCTGTAGA
TCTTAGCCACTTTTTAAAAGAAAAGGGGGGACTGGAAGGGCTAATTCACTCCCAACGAAGACAAGATCTG
CTTTTTGCTTGTACTGGGTCTCTCTGGTTAGACCAGATCTGAGCCTGGGAGCTCTCTGGCTAACTAGGGA
ACCCACTGCTTAAGCCTCAATAAAGCTTGCCTTGAGTGCTTCAAGTAGTGTGTGCCCGTCTGTTGTGTGA
CTCTGGTAACTAGAGATCCCTCAGACCCTTTTAGTCAGTGTGGAAAATCTCTAGCAGTACGTATAGTAGT
TCATGTCATCTTATTATTCAGTATTTATAACTTGCAAAGAAATGAATATCAGAGAGTGAGAGGAACTTGT
TTATTGCAGCTTATAATGGTTACAAATAAAGCAATAGCATCACAAATTTCACAAATAAAGCATTTTTTTC
ACTGCATTCTAGTTGTGGTTTGTCCAAACTCATCAATGTATCTTATCATGTCTGGCTCTAGCTATCCCGC
CCCTAACTCCGCCCATCCCGCCCCTAACTCCGCCCAGTTCCGCCCATTCTCCGCCCCATGGCTGACTAAT
TTTTTTTATTTATGCAGAGGCCGAGGCCGCCTCGGCCTCTGAGCTATTCCAGAAGTAGTGAGGAGGCTTT
TTTGGAGGCCTAGGGACGTACCCAATTCGCCCTATAGTGAGTCGTATTACGCGCGCTCACTGGCCGTCGT
TTTACAACGTCGTGACTGGGAAAACCCTGGCGTTACCCAACTTAATCGCCTTGCAGCACATCCCCCTTTC
GCCAGCTGGCGTAATAGCGAAGAGGCCCGCACCGATCGCCCTTCCCAACAGTTGCGCAGCCTGAATGGCG
AATGGG
[124 nt withheld, positions 3367-3490]
C
[91 nt withheld, positions 3492-3582]
A
[49 nt withheld, positions 3584-3632]
CCTTTGACGTTGGAGTCCACGTTCTTT
[37 nt withheld, positions 3660-3696]
ACCCTATCTCGGTCTATTCTTTTGATTTATAAGGGATTTTGCCGATTTCGGCCTATTGGTTAAAAAATGA
GCTGATTTAACAAAAATTTAACGCGAATTTTAACAAAATATTAACGCTTACAATTTAGGTGGCACTTTTC
GGGGAAATGTGCGCGGAACCCCTATTTGTTTATTTTTCTAAATACATTCAAATATGTATCCGCTCATGAG
ACAATAACCCTGATAAATGCTTCAATAATATTGAAAAAGGAAGAGTATGAGTATTCAACATTTCCGTGTC
GCCCTTATTCCCTTTTTTGCGGCATTTTGCCTTCCTGTTTTTGCTCACCCAGAAACGCTGGTGAAAGTAA
AAGATGCTGAAGATCAGTTGGGTGCACGAGTGGGTTACATCGAACTGGATCTCAACAGCGGTAAGATCCT
TGAGAGTTTTCGCCCCGAAGAACGTTTTCCAATGATGAGCACTTTTAAAGTTCTGCTATGTGGCGCGGTA
TTATCCCGTATTGACGCCGGGCAAGAGCAACTCGGTCGCCGCATACACTATTCTCAGAATGACTTGGTTG
AGTACTCACCAGTCACAGAAAAGCATCTTACGGATGGCATGACAGTAAGAGAATTATGCAGTGCTGCCAT
AACCATGAGTGATAACACTGCGGCCAACTTACTTCTGACAACGATCGGAGGACCGAAGGAGCTAACCGCT
TTTTTGCACAACATGGGGGATCATGTAACTCGCCTTGATCGTTGGGAACCGGAGCTGAATGAAGCCATAC
CAAACGACGAGCGTGACACCACGATGCCTGTAGCAATGGCAACAACGTTGCGCAAACTATTAACTGGCGA
ACTACTTACTCTAGCTTCCCGGCAACAATTAATAGACTGGATGGAGGCGGATAAAGTTGCAGGACCACTT
CTGCGCTCGGCCCTTCCGGCTGGCTGGTTTATTGCTGATAAATCTGGAGCCGGTGAGCGTGGGTCTCGCG
GTATCATTGCAGCACTGGGGCCAGATGGTAAGCCCTCCCGTATCGTAGTTATCTACACGACGGGGAGTCA
GGCAACTATGGATGAACGAAATAGACAGATCGCTGAGATAGGTGCCTCACTGATTAAGCATTGGTAACTG
TCAGACCAAGTTTACTCATATATACTTTAGATTGATTTAAAACTTCATTTTTAATTTAAAAGGATCTAGG
TGAAGATCCTTTTTGATAATCTCATGACCAAAATCCCTTAACGTGAGTTTTCGTTCCACTGAGCGTCAGA
CCCCGTAGAAAAGATCAAAGGATCTTCTTGAGATCCTTTTTTTCTGCGCGTAATCTGCTGCTTGCAAACA
AAAAAACCACCGCTACCAGCGGTGGTTTGTTTGCCGGATCAAGAGCTACCAACTCTTTTTCCGAAGGTAA
CTGGCTTCAGCAGAGCGCAGATACCAAATACTGTTCTTCTAGTGTAGCCGTAGTTAGGCCACCACTTCAA
GAACTCTGTAGCACCGCCTACATACCTCGCTCTGCTAATCCTGTTACCAGTGGCTGCTGCCAGTGGCGAT
AAGTCGTGTCTTACCGGGTTGGACTCAAGACGATAGTTACCGGATAAGGCGCAGCGGTCGGGCTGAACGG
GGGGTTCGTGCACACAGCCCAGCTTGGAGCGAACGACCTACACCGAACTGAGATACCTACAGCGTGAGCT
ATGAGAAAGCGCCACGCTTCCCGAAGGGAGAAAGGCGGACAGGTATCCGGTAAGCGGCAGGGTCGGAACA
GGAGAGCGCACGAGGGAGCTTCCAGGGGGAAACGCCTGGTATCTTTATAGTCCTGTCGGGTTTCGCCACC
TCTGACTTGAGCGTCGATTTTTGTGATGCTCGTCAGGGGGGCGGAGCCTATGGAAAAACGCCAGCAACGC
GGCCTTTTTACGGTTCCTGGCCTTTTGCTGGCCTTTTGCTCACATGTTCTTTCCTGCGTTATCCCCTGAT
TCTGTGGATAACCGTATTACCGCCTTTGAGTGAGCTGATACCGCTCGCCGCAGCCGAACGACCGAGCGCA
GCGAGTCAGTGAGCGAGGAAGCGGAAGAGCGCCCAATACGCAAACCGCCTCTCCCCGCGCGTTGGCCGAT
TCATTAATGCAGCTGGCACGACAGGTTTCCCGACTGGAAAGCGGGCAGTGAGCGCAACGCAATTAATGTG
AGTTAGCTCACTCATTAGGCACCCCAGGCTTTACACTTTATGCTTCCGGCTCGTATGTTGTGTGGAATTG
TGAGCGGATAACAATTTCACACAGGAAACAGCTATGACCATGATTACGCCAAGCGCGCAATTAACCCTCA
CTAAAGGGAACAAAAGCTGGAGCTGCAAGCTTAATGTAGTCTTATGCAATACTCTTGTAGTCTTGCAACA
TGGTAACGATGAGTTAGCAACATGCCTTACAAGGAGAGAAAAAGCACCGTGCATGCCGATTGGTGGAAGT
AAGGTGGTACGATCGTGCCTTATTAGGAAGGCAACAGACGGGTCTGACATGGATTGGACGAACCACTGAA
TTGCCGCATTGCAGAGATATTGTATTTAAGTGCCTAGCTCGATACATAAACGGGTCTCTCTGGTTAGACC
AGATCTGAGCCTGGGAGCTCTCTGGCTAACTAGGGAACCCACTGCTTAAGCCTCAATAAAGCTTGCCTTG
AGTGCTTCAAGTAGTGTGTGCCCGTCTGTTGTGTGACTCTGGTAACTAGAGATCCCTCAGACCCTTTTAG
TCAGTGTGGAAAATCTCTAGCAGTGGCGCCCGAACAGGGACTTGAAAGCGAAAGGGAAACCAGAGGAGCT
CTCTCGACGCAGGACTCGGCTTGCTGAAGCGCGCACGGCAAGAGGCGAGGGGCGGCGACTGGTGAGTACG
CCAAAAATTTTGACTAGCGGAGGCTAGAAGGAGAGAGATGGGTGCGAGAGCGTCAGTATTAAGCGGGGGA
GAATTAGATCGCGATGGGAAAAAATTCGGTTAAGGCCAGGGGGAAAGAAAAAATATAAATTAAAACATAT
AGTATGGGCAAGCAGGGAGCTAGAACGATTCGCAGTTAATCCTGGCCTGTTAGAAACATCAGAAGGCTGT
AGACAAATACTGGGACAGCTACAACCATCCCTTCAGACAGGATCAGAAGAACTTAGATCATTATATAATA
CAGTAGCAACCCTCTATTGTGTGCATCAAAGGATAGAGATAAAAGACACCAAGGAAGCTTTAGACAAGAT
AGAGGAAGAGCAAAACAAAAGTAAGACCACCGCACAGCAAGCGGCCGCTGATCTTCAGACCTGGAGGAGG
AGATATGAGGGACAATTGGAGAAGTGAATTATATAAATATAAAGTAGTAAAAATTGAACCATTAGGAGTA
GCACCCACCAAGGCAAAGAGAAGAGTGGTGCAGAGAGAAAAAAGAGCAGTGGGAATAGGAGCTTTGTTCC
TTGGGTTCTTGGGAGCAGCAGGAAGCACTATGGGCGCAGCGTCAATGACGCTGACGGTACAGGCCAGACA
ATTATTGTCTGGTATAGTGCAGCAGCAGAACAATTTGCTGAGGGCTATTGAGGCGCAACAGCATCTGTTG
CAACTCACAGTCTGGGGCATCAAGCAGCTCCAGGCAAGAATCCTGGCTGTGGAAAGATACCTAAAGGATC
AACAGCTCCTGGGGATTTGGGGTTGCTCTGGAAAACTCATTTGCACCACTGCTGTGCCTTGGAATGCTAG
TTGGAGTAATAAATCTCTGGAACAGATTTGGAATCACACGACCTGGATGGAGTGGGACAGAGAAATTAAC
AATTACACAAGCTTAATACACTCCTTAATTGAAGAATCGCAAAACCAGCAAGAAAAGAATGAACAAGAAT
TATTGGAATTAGATAAATGGGCAAGTTTGTGGAATTGGTTTAACATAACAAATTGGCTGTGGTATATAAA
ATTATTCATAATGATAGTAGGAGGCTTGGTAGGTTTAAGAATAGTTTTTGCTGTACTTTCTATAGTGAAT
AGAGTTAGGCAGGGATATTCACCATTATCGTTTCAGACCCACCTCCCAACCCCGAGGGGACCCAGAGAGG
GCCTATTTCCCATGATTCCTTCATATTTGCATATACGATACAAGGCTGTTAGAGAGATAATTAGAATTAA
TTTGACTGTAAACACAAAGATATTAGTACAAAATACGTGACGTAGAAAGTAATAATTTCTTGGGTAGTTT
GCAGTTTTAAAATTATGTTTTAAAATGGACTATCATATGCTTACCGTAACTTGAAAGTATTTCGATTTCT
TGGCTTTATATATCTTGTGGAAAGGACGAAACACCGCCTGGGAGCAAAAGACTCGCGTTTTAGAGCTAGA
AATAGCAAGTTAAAATAAGGCTAGTCCGTTATCAACTTGAAAAAGTGGCACCGAGTCGGTGCTTTTTTAA
GCTTGGCGTAACTAGATCTTGAGACAAATGGCAGTATTCATCCACAATTTTAAAAGAAAAGGGGGGATTG
GGGGGTACAGTGCAGGGGAAAGAATAGTAGACATAATAGCAACAGACATACAAACTAAAGAATTACAAAA
ACAAATTACAAAAATTCAAAATTTTCGGGTTTATTACAGGGACAGCAGAGATCCACTTTGGCGCCGGCTC
GAGGGGG
