>Addgene plasmid #75664 | IRAK4 gRNA (BRDN0001146161) | depositor partial sequence | sequence record 143124 | Target Sequence
CCTGGGAGCAAAAGACTCGC
