>Addgene plasmid #75664 | IRAK4 gRNA (BRDN0001146161) | addgene partial sequence | sequence record 184321 | hU6-F
CGTGACGTAGAAAGTAATAATTTCTTGGGTAGTTTGCAGTTTTAAAATTATGTTTTAAAATGGACTATCA
TATGCTTACCGTAACTTGAAAGTATTTCGATTTCTTGGCTTTATATATCTTGTGGAAAGGACGAAACACC
GCCTGGGAGCAAAAGACTCGCGTTTTAGAGCTAGAAATAGCAAGTTAAAATAAGGCTAGTCCGTTATCAA
CTTGAAAAAGTGGCACCGAGTCGGTGCTTTTTTAAGCTTGGCGTAACTAGATCTTGAGACAAATGGCAGT
ATTCATCCACAATTTTAAAAGAAAAGGGGGGATTGGGGGGTACAGTGCAGGGGAAAGAATAGTAGACATA
ATAGCAACAGACATACAAACTAAAGAATTACAAAAACAAATTACAAAAATTCAAAATTTTCGGGTTTATT
ACAGGGACAGCAGAGATCCACTTTGGCGCCGGCTCGAGGGGGCCCGGGTGCAAAGATGGATAAAGTTTTA
AACAGAGAGGAATCTTTGCAGCTAATGGACCTTCTAGGTCTTGAAAGGAGTGGGAATTGGCTCCGGTGCC
CGTCAGTGGG
